>Addgene plasmid #14132 | pcDNA3 Flag TSC2 (S939A) | addgene partial sequence | sequence record 20287 | T7 5'-TAATACGACTCACTATAGGG-3'
ACGATAAAGCAAGGGATCCAGCCAAACCAACAAGCAAAGATTCAGGCTTGAAGGAGAAGTTTAAGATTCT
GTTGGGACTGGGAACACCGAGGCCAAATCCCAGGTCTGCAGAGGGTAAACAGACGGAGTTTATCATCACC
GCGGAAATACTGAGAGAACTGAGCATGGAATGTGGCCTCAACAATCGCATCCGGATGATAGGGCAGATTT
GTGAAGTCGCAAAAACCAAGAAATTTGAAGAGCACGCAGTGGAAGCACTCTGGAAGGCGGTCGCGGATCT
GTTGCAGCCGGAGCGGCCGCTGGAGGCCCGGCACGCGGTGCTGGCTCTGCTGAAGGCCATCGTGCAGGGG
CAGGGCGAGCGTTTGGGGGTCCTCAGAGCCCTCTTCTTTAAGGTCATCAAGGATTACCCTTCCAACGAAG
ACCTTCACGAAAGGCTGGAGGTTTTCAAGGCCCTCACAGACAATGGGAGACACATCACCTACTTGGAGGA
AGAGCTGGCTGACTTTGTCCTGCAGTGGATGGATGTTGGCTTGTCCTCGGAATTCCTTCTGGTGCTGGTG
AACTTGGTCAAATTCAATAGCTGTTACCTCGACGAGTACATCGCAAGGATGGTTCAGATGATCTGTCTGC
TGTGCGTCCGGACCGCGTCCTCTGTGGACATAGAGGTCTCCCTGCAGGTGCTGGACGCCGTGGTCTGCTA
CAACTGCCTGCCGGCTGAGAGCCTCCCGCTGTTCATCGTTACCCTCTGTCGCACCATCAACGTCAAGGAG
CTCTGCGAGCCTTGCTG
