[The description below was written by a language model from this plasmid's Addgene catalogue record.]
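Description:
pcDNA3 Flag TSC2 (S939A) is a mammalian expression plasmid encoding human tuberin, the product of the TSC2 tumor suppressor gene, with a serine-to-alanine substitution at residue 939. The backbone is pcDNA3-Flag (about 5.5 kb), a derivative of pcDNA3 in which a FLAG epitope coding sequence was placed between the HindIII and BamHI sites. The roughly 5.4 kb TSC2 insert sits between BamHI and XbaI, in frame with the upstream tag, so the protein carries an N-terminal FLAG epitope for detection or immunoprecipitation. The record does not name the promoter; standard pcDNA3 drives inserts from the CMV immediate-early promoter, and the listed T7 and SP6 sequencing primers are consistent with the phage promoter sites that flank the pcDNA3 polylinker. The plasmid is maintained at high copy in E. coli under ampicillin selection, and a neomycin resistance marker allows G418 selection of stably transfected mammalian cells.

According to the depositor's notes, the coding sequence was assembled in two steps. The first 276 bp of TSC2 were PCR-amplified from a pcDNA6-TSC2 plasmid and inserted between BamHI and NotI in frame with FLAG, and the remainder of the gene was then subcloned from the same source between NotI and XbaI. The S939A change was introduced afterwards by site-directed PCR mutagenesis. Replacing serine with alanine removes a potential phosphorylation site. The associated publication identifies tuberin as a target of the phosphoinositide 3-kinase/Akt pathway, so this construct presumably serves as a phosphorylation-site mutant for comparison with wild-type tuberin in studies of that regulation. No feature table was supplied, so element positions cannot be confirmed.
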