Addgene plasmid #14132: pcDNA3 Flag TSC2 (S939A)
Depositing lab: Brendan Manning. Depositing organization: Harvard School of Public Health. Publication: Identification of the tuberous sclerosis complex-2 tumor suppressor gene product tuberin as a target of the phosphoinositide 3-kinase/akt pathway. Manning BD, Tee AR, Logsdon MN, Blenis J, Cantley LC. Mol Cell. 2002 Jul . 10(1):151-62. 10.1016/S1097-2765(02)00568-3 PubMed 12150915.
Backbone
  Vector backbone: pcDNA3-Flag
  Backbone manufacturer: FLAG (MDYKDDDDK) was cloned between HindIII and BamHI of pcDNA3
  Backbone size w/o insert (bp): 5500
  Vector type: Mammalian Expression
  Selectable markers: Neomycin (select with G418)
Growth in bacteria
  Bacterial resistance: Ampicillin, 100 μg/mL
  Growth temperature: 37°C
  Growth strain: DH5alpha
  Copy number: High Copy
Gene/Insert
  Gene/Insert name: TSC2 S939A (alt names: tuberin; TSC2)
  Species: H. sapiens (human)
  Insert size (bp): 5400
  Mutation: S939A.
  Entrez Gene: TSC2 (a.k.a. LAM, PPP1R160, TSC4)
  Tag / fusion protein: Flag (N terminal on backbone)
  Cloning method: Restriction Enzyme; 5′ cloning site BamHI (not destroyed); 3′ cloning site XbaI (not destroyed)
  Sequencing primers: 5′ T7; 3′ SP6
Terms and licenses: Academic/Nonprofit Terms; Industry Terms: Not Available to Industry
Depositor comments: The first 276 base pairs of TSC2 were PCR-amplified from pcDNA6-TSC2 and inserted between the BamHI and NotI sites in frame with the FLAG-coding sequence in pcDNA3-FLAG. The remainder of TSC2 was subcloned from pcDNA6-TSC2 and inserted between the NotI and XbaI sites of the above construct. pcDNA3-FLAG-tuberinS939A was generated by site-directed PCR mutagenesis.
How to cite: pcDNA3 Flag TSC2 (S939A) was a gift from Brendan Manning (Addgene plasmid # 14132 ; http://n2t.net/addgene:14132 ; RRID:Addgene_14132)
